>Addgene plasmid #192802 | pMRX-IP-mGFP-NCOA4 | addgene full sequence | sequence record 379066 | Addgene NGS Result
GACATTGATTATTGACTAGTTATTAATAGTAATCAATTACGGGGTCATTAGTTCATAGCCCATATATGGA
GTTCCGCGTTACATAACTTACGGTAAATGGCCCGCCTGGCTGACCGCCCAACGACCCCCGCCCATTGACG
TCAATAATGACGTATGTTCCCATAGTAACGCCAATAGGGACTTTCCATTGACGTCAATGGGTGGAGTATT
TACGGTAAACTGCCCACTTGGCAGTACATCAAGTGTATCATATGCCAAGTACGCCCCCTATTGACGTCAA
TGACGGTAAATGGCCCGCCTGGCATTATGCCCAGTACATGACCTTATGGGACTTTCCTACTTGGCAGTAC
ATCTACGTATTAGTCATCGCTATTACCATGCTAGAGAACCATCAGATGTTTCCAGGGTGCCCCAAGGACC
TGAAATGACCCTGTGCCTTATTTGAACTAACCAATCAGTTCGCTTCTCGCTTCTGTTCGCGCGCTTCTGC
TCCCCGAGCTCAATAAAAGAGCCCACAACCCCTCACTCGGCGCGCCAGTCCTCCGATTGACTGAGTCGCC
CGGGTACCCGTGTATCCAATAAACCCTCTTGCAGTTGCATCCGACTTGTGGTCTCGCTGTTCCTTGGGAG
GGTCTCCTCTGAGTGATTGACTACCCGTCAGCGGGGGTCTTTCATTTGGGGGCTCGTCCGGGATCGGGAG
ACCCCTGCCCAGGGACCACCGACCCACCACCGGGAGGTAAGCTGGCCAGCAACTTATCTGTGTCTGTCCG
ATTGTCTAGTGTCTATGACTGATTTTATGCGCCTGCGTCGGTACTAGTTAGCTAACTAGCTCTGTATCTG
GCGGACCCGTGGTGGAACTGACGAGTTCGGAACACCCGGCCGCAACCCTGGGAGACGTCCCAGGGACTTC
GGGGGCCGTTTTTGTGGCCCGACCTGAGTCCAAAAATCCCGATCGTTTTGGACTCTTTGGTGCACCCCCC
TTAGAGGAGGGATATGTGGTTCTGGTAGGAGACGAGAACCTAAAACAGTTCCCGCCTCCGTCTGAATTTT
TGCTTTCGGTTTGGGACCGAAGCCGCGCCGCGCGTCTTGTCTGCTGCAGCATCGTTCTGTGTTGTCTCTG
TCTGACTGTGTTTCTGTATTTGTCTGAAAATATGGGCCCGGGCCAGACTGTTACCACTCCCTTAAGTTTG
ACCTTAGGTCACTGGAAAGATGTCGAGCGGATCGCTCACAACCAGTCGGTAGATGTCAAGAAGAGACGTT
GGGTTACCTTCTGCTCTGCAGAATGGCCAACCTTTAACGTCGGATGGCCGCGAGACGGCACCTTTAACCG
AGACCTCATCACCCAGGTTAAGATCAAGGTCTTTTCACCTGGCCCGCATGGACACCCAGACCAGGTCCCC
TACATCGTGACCTGGGAAGCCTTGGCTTTTGACCCCCCTCCCTGGGTCAAGCCCTTTGTACACCCTAAGC
CTCCGCCTCCTCTTCCTCCATCCGCCCCGTCTCTCCCCCTTGAACCTCCTCGTTCGACCCCGCCTCGATC
CTCCCTTTATCCAGCCCTCACTCCTTCTCTAGGCGCCCCCATATGGCCATATGAGATCTTATATGGGGCA
CCCCCGCCCCTTGTAAACTTCCCTGACCCTGACATGACAAGAGTTACTAACAGCCCCTCTCTCCAAGCTC
ACTTACAGGCTCTCTACTTAGTCCAGCACGAAGTCTGGAGACCTCTGGCGGCAGCCTACCAAGAACAACT
GGACCGACCGGTGGTACCTCACCCTTACCGAGTCGGCGACACAGTGTGGGTCCGCCGACACCAGACTAAG
AACCTAGAACCTCGCTGGAAAGGACCTTACACAGTCCTGCTGACCACCCCCACCGCCCTCAAAGTAGACG
GCATCGCAGCTTGGATACACGCCGCCCACGTGAAGGCTGCCGACCCCGGGGGTGGACCATCCTCTAGACT
GCCGGATCTGCCATCGATATAAAGCTTGCCACCATGGTGAGCAAGGGCGAGGAGCTGTTCACCGGGGTGG
TGCCCATCCTGGTCGAGCTGGACGGCGACGTAAACGGCCACAAGTTCAGCGTGTCCGGCGAGGGCGAGGG
CGATGCCACCTACGGCAAGCTGACCCTGAAGTTCATCTGCACCACCGGCAAGCTGCCCGTGCCCTGGCCC
ACCCTCGTGACCACCCTGACCTACGGCGTGCAGTGCTTCAGCCGCTACCCCGACCACATGAAGCAGCACG
ACTTCTTCAAGTCCGCCATGCCCGAAGGCTACGTCCAGGAGCGCACCATCTTCTTCAAGGACGACGGCAA
CTACAAGACCCGCGCCGAGGTGAAGTTCGAGGGCGACACCCTGGTGAACCGCATCGAGCTGAAGGGCATC
GACTTCAAGGAGGACGGCAACATCCTGGGGCACAAGCTGGAGTACAACTACAACAGCCACAACGTCTATA
TCATGGCCGACAAGCAGAAGAACGGCATCAAGGTGAACTTCAAGATCCGCCACAACATCGAGGACGGCAG
CGTGCAGCTCGCCGACCACTACCAGCAGAACACCCCCATCGGCGACGGCCCCGTGCTGCTGCCCGACAAC
CACTACCTGAGCACCCAGTCCAAACTGAGCAAAGACCCCAACGAGAAGCGCGATCACATGGTCCTGCTGG
AGTTCGTGACCGCCGCCGGGATCACTCTCGGCATGGACGAGCTGTACAAGGGTTCAGGCTCGGGATCCGG
GAATTCGAATACCTTCCAAGACCAGAGTGGCAGCTCCAGTAATAGAGAACCCCTTTTGAGGTGTAGTGAT
GCACGGAGGGACTTGGAGCTTGCTATTGGTGGAGTTCTCCGGGCTGAACAGCAAATTAAAGATAACTTGC
GAGAGGTCAAAGCTCAGATTCACAGTTGCATAAGCCGTCACCTGGAATGTCTTAGAAGCCGTGAGGTATG
GCTGTATGAACAGGTGGACCTTATTTATCAGCTTAAAGAGGAGACACTTCAACAGCAGGCTCAGCAGCTC
TACTCGTTATTGGGCCAGTTCAATTGTCTTACTCATCAACTGGAGTGTACCCAAAACAAAGATCTAGCCA
ATCAAGTCTCTGTGTGCCTGGAGAGACTGGGCAGTTTGACCCTTAAGCCTGAAGATTCAACTGTCCTGCT
CTTTGAAGCTGACACAATTACTCTGCGCCAGACCATCACCACATTTGGGTCTCTCAAAACCATTCAAATT
CCTGAGCACTTGATGGCTCATGCTAGTTCAGCAAATATTGGGCCCTTCCTGGAGAAGAGAGGCTGTATCT
CCATGCCAGAGCAGAAGTCAGCATCCGGTATTGTAGCTGTCCCTTTCAGCGAATGGCTCCTTGGAAGCAA
ACCTGCCAGTGGTTATCAAGCTCCTTACATACCCAGCACCGACCCCCAGGACTGGCTTACCCAAAAGCAG
ACCTTGGAGAACAGTCAGACTTCTTCCAGAGCCTGCAATTTCTTCAATAATGTCGGGGGAAACCTAAAGG
GCTTAGAAAACTGGCTCCTCAAGAGTGAAAAATCAAGTTATCAAAAGTGTAACAGCCATTCCACTACTAG
TTCTTTCTCCATTGAAATGGAAAAGGTTGGAGATCAAGAGCTTCCTGATCAAGATGAGATGGACCTATCA
GATTGGCTAGTGACTCCCCAGGAATCCCATAAGCTGCGGAAGCCTGAGAATGGCAGTCGTGAAACTTCTG
AAAAATTCAAATTATTGTTCCAGTCCTATAATGTGAATGATTGGCTTGTCAAGACTGACTCCTGTACCAA
CTGTCAGGGAAACCAGCCCAAAGGTGTGGAGATTGAAAACCTGGGCAATCTGAAGTGCCTGAATGACCAC
TTGGAGGCCAAGAAACCATTGTCCACCCCCAGCATGGTTACAGAGGATTGGCTTGTCCAGAACCATCAG
[141 nt withheld, positions 3920-4060]
CCTGTGGAACCCAAACCTGAGCCTGAGAAGCATAAAGATTCCCTGAATATGTGGCTCTGTCCTAGAAAAG
AAGTAATAGAACAAACTAAAGCACCAAAGGCAATGACTCCTTCTAGAATTGCTGATTCCTTCCAAGTCAT
AAAGAACAGCCCCTTGTCGGAGTGGCTTATCAGGCCCCCATACAAAGAAGGAAGTCCCAAGGAAGTGCCT
GGTACTGAAGACAGAGCTGGCAAACAGAAGTTTAAAAGCCCCATGAATACTTCCTGGTGTTCCTTTAACA
CAGCTGACTGGGTCCTGCCAGGAAAGAAGATGGGCAACCTCAGCCAGTTATCTTCTGGAGAAGACAAGTG
GCTGCTTCGAAAGAAGGCCCAGGAAGTATTACTTAATTCACCTCTACAGGAGGAACATAACTTCCCCCCA
GACCATTATGGCCTCCCTGCAGTTTGTGATCTCTTTGCCTGTATGCAGCTTAAAGTTGATAAAGAGAAGT
GGTTATATCGAACTCCTCTACAGATGTAGCTCGAGTAAAGCGGCCGCTACGTAAATTCCGCCCCCCCCCC
TAACGTTACTGGCCGAAGCCGCTTGGAATAAGGCCGGTGTGCGTTTGTCTATATGTTATTTTCCACCATA
TTGCCGTCTTTTGGCAATGTGAGGGCCCGGAAACCTGGCCCTGTCTTCTTGACGAGCATTCCTAGGGGTC
TTTCCCCTCTCGCCAAAGGAATGCAAGGTCTGTTGAATGTCGTGAAGGAAGCAGTTCCTCTGGAAGTTTC
TTGAAGACAAACAACGTCTGTAGCGACCCTTTGCAGGCAGCGGAACCCCCCACCTGGCGACAGGTGCCTC
TGCGGCCAAAAGCCACGTGTATAAGATACACCTGCAAAGGCGGCACAACCCCAGTGCCACGTTGTGAGTT
GGATAGTTGTGGAAAGAGTCAAATGGCTCTCCTCAAGCGTATTCAACAAGGGGCTGAAGGATGCCCAGAA
GGTACCCCATTGTATGGGATCTGATCTGGGGCCTCGGTGCACATGCTTTACATGTGTTTAGTCGAGGTTA
AAAAAACGTCTAGGCCCCCCGAACCACGGGGACGTGGTTTTCCTTTGAAAAACACGATGATAATATGGCC
ACAACCGTCGACATGACCGAGTACAAGCCCACGGTGCGCCTCGCCACCCGCGACGACGTCCCCCGGGCCG
TACGCACCCTCGCCGCCGCGTTCGCCGACTACCCCGCCACGCGCCACACCGTCGACCCGGACCGCCACAT
CGAGCGGGTCACCGAGCTGCAAGAACTCTTCCTCACGCGCGTCGGGCTCGACATCGGCAAGGTGTGGGTC
GCGGACGACGGCGCCGCGGTGGCGGTCTGGACCACGCCGGAGAGCGTCGAAGCGGGGGCGGTGTTCGCCG
AGATCGGCCCGCGCATGGCCGAGTTGAGCGGTTCCCGGCTGGCCGCGCAGCAACAGATGGAAGGCCTCCT
GGCGCCGCACCGGCCCAAGGAGCCCGCGTGGTTCCTGGCCACCGTCGGCGTCTCGCCCGACCACCAGGGC
AAGGGTCTGGGCAGCGCCGTCGTGCTCCCCGGAGTGGAGGCGGCCGAGCGCGCCGGGGTGCCCGCCTTCC
TGGAGACCTCCGCGCCCCGCAACCTCCCCTTCTACGAGCGGCTCGGCTTCACCGTCACCGCCGACGTCGA
GGTGCCCGAAGGACCGCGCACCTGGTGCATGACCCGCAAGCCCGGTGCCTGAGTCGACCGCCCGCCCCAC
GACCCGCAGCGCCCGACCGAAAGGAGCGCACGACCCCATGGCTCGACGATAAAATAAAAGATTTTATTTA
GTCTCCAGAAAAAGGGGGGAATGAAAGACCCCACCTGTAGGTTTGGCAAGCTAGCTTAAGTAACGCCATT
TTGCAAGGCATGGAAAAATACATAACTGAGAATAGAGAAGTTCAGATCAAGGTCAGGAACAGATGGAACA
GCTGAATATGGGCCAAACAGGATATCTGTGGTAAGCAGTTCCTGCCCCGGCTCAGGGCCAAGAACAGATG
GAACAGCTGAATATGGGCCAAACAGGATATCTGTGGTAAGCAGTTCCTGCCCCGGCTCAGGGCCAAGAAC
AGATGGTCCCCAGATGCGGTCCAGCCCTCAGCAGTTTCTAGAGAACCATCAGATGTTTCCAGGGTGCCCC
AAGGACCTGAAATGACCCTGTGCCTTATTTGAACTAACCAATCAGTTCGCTTCTCGCTTCTGTTCGCGCG
CTTCTGCTCCCCGAGCTCAATAAAAGAGCCCACAACCCCTCACTCGGGGCGCCAGTCCTCCGATTGACTG
AGTCGCCCGGGTACCCGTGTATCCAATAAACCCTCTTGCAGTTGCATCCGACTTGTGGTCTCGCTGTTCC
TTGGGAGGGTCTCCTCTGAGTGATTGACTACCCGTCAGCGGGGGTCTTTCACATGCAGCATGTATCAAAA
TTAATTTGGTTTTTTTTCTTAAGTATTTACATTAAATGGCCATAGTTGCATTAATGAATCGGCCAACGCG
CGGGGAGAGGCGGTTTGCGTATTGGGCGCTCTTCCGCTTCCTCGCTCACTGACTCGCTGCGCTCGGTCGT
TCGGCTGCGGCGAGCGGTATCAGCTCACTCAAAGGCGGTAATACGGTTATCCACAGAATCAGGGGATAAC
GCAGGAAAGAACATGTGAGCAAAAGGCCAGCAAAAGGCCAGGAACCGTAAAAAGGCCGCGTTGCTGGCGT
TTTTCCATAGGCTCCGCCCCCCTGACGAGCATCACAAAAATCGACGCTCAAGTCAGAGGTGGCGAAACCC
GACAGGACTATAAAGATACCAGGCGTTTCCCCCTGGAAGCTCCCTCGTGCGCTCTCCTGTTCCGACCCTG
CCGCTTACCGGATACCTGTCCGCCTTTCTCCCTTCGGGAAGCGTGGCGCTTTCTCATAGCTCACGCTGTA
GGTATCTCAGTTCGGTGTAGGTCGTTCGCTCCAAGCTGGGCTGTGTGCACGAACCCCCCGTTCAGCCCGA
CCGCTGCGCCTTATCCGGTAACTATCGTCTTGAGTCCAACCCGGTAAGACACGACTTATCGCCACTGGCA
GCAGCCACTGGTAACAGGATTAGCAGAGCGAGGTATGTAGGCGGTGCTACAGAGTTCTTGAAGTGGTGGC
CTAACTACGGCTACACTAGAAGAACAGTATTTGGTATCTGCGCTCTGCTGAAGCCAGTTACCTTCGGAAA
AAGAGTTGGTAGCTCTTGATCCGGCAAACAAACCACCGCTGGTAGCGGTGGTTTTTTTGTTTGCAAGCAG
CAGATTACGCGCAGAAAAAAAGGATCTCAAGAAGATCCTTTGATCTTTTCTACGGGGTCTGACGCTCAGT
GGAACGAAAACTCACGTTAAGGGATTTTGGTCATGAGATTATCAAAAAGGATCTTCACCTAGATCCTTTT
GCGGCCGGCCGCAAATCAATCTAAAGTATATATGAGTAAACTTGGTCTGACAGTTACCAATGCTTAATCA
GTGAGGCACCTATCTCAGCGATCTGTCTATTTCGTTCATCCATAGTTGCCTGACTCCCCGTCGTGTAGAT
AACTACGATACGGGAGGGCTTACCATCTGGCCCCAGTGCTGCAATGATACCGCGAGACCCACGCTCACCG
GCTCCAGATTTATCAGCAATAAACCAGCCAGCCGGAAGGGCCGAGCGCAGAAGTGGTCCTGCAACTTTAT
CCGCCTCCATCCAGTCTATTAATTGTTGCCGGGAAGCTAGAGTAAGTAGTTCGCCAGTTAATAGTTTGCG
CAACGTTGTTGCCATTGCTACAGGCATCGTGGTGTCACGCTCGTCGTTTGGTATGGCTTCATTCAGCTCC
GGTTCCCAACGATCAAGGCGAGTTACATGATCCCCCATGTTGTGCAAAAAAGCGGTTAGCTCCTTCGGTC
CTCCGATCGTTGTCAGAAGTAAGTTGGCCGCAGTGTTATCACTCATGGTTATGGCAGCACTGCATAATTC
TCTTACTGTCATGCCATCCGTAAGATGCTTTTCTGTGACTGGTGAGTACTCAACCAAGTCATTCTGAGAA
TAGTGTATGCGGCGACCGAGTTGCTCTTGCCCGGCGTCAACACGGGATAATACCGCGCCACATAGCAGAA
CTTTAAAAGTGCTCATCATTGGAAAACGTTCTTCGGGGCGAAAACTCTCAAGGATCTTACCGCTGTTGAG
ATCCAGTTCGATGTAACCCACTCGTGCACCCAACTGATCTTCAGCATCTTTTACTTTCACCAGCGTTTCT
GGGTGAGCAAAAACAGGAAGGCAAAATGCCGCAAAAAAGGGAATAAGGGCGACACGGAAATGTTGAATAC
TCATACTCTTCCTTTTTCAATATTATTGAAGCATTTATCAGGGTTATTGTCTCATGAGCGGATACATATT
TGAATGTATTTAGAAAAATAAACAAATAGGGGTTCCGCGCACATTTCCCCGAAAAGTGCCACCTGACGTC
TAAGAAACCATTATTATCATGACATTAACCTATAAAAATAGGCGTATCACGAGGCCCTTTCGTCTTCACT
ATAGGAGCTTGGCCCATTGCATACGTTGTATCCATATCATAATATGTACATTTATATTGGCTCATGTCCA
ACATTACCGCCATGTT
Features (pLannotate 1.2.2; 15 found; start..end, strand, type, name):
      1..380     +  enhancer       CMV enhancer: human cytomegalovirus immediate early enhancer
    381..676     +  LTR            3' LTR (ΔU3) (fragment): self-inactivating 3' long terminal repeat (LTR) from Moloney murine leukemia virus
    739..1096    +  misc_feature   MMLV Ψ: packaging signal of Moloney murine leukemia virus (MMLV)
   1161..1577    +  CDS            gag (truncated): truncated Moloney murine leukemia virus (MMLV) gag gene lacking the start codon
   1587..1961    +  misc_feature   pol region: Moloney murine leukemia virus (MMLV) pol region containing the splice acceptor site
   1994..2710    +  CDS            mEGFP: mEGFP is a basic (constitutively fluorescent) green fluorescent protein published in 2002, derived from Aequorea victoria. It has moderate acid sensitivity.
   2741..4576    +  CDS            NCOA4 (sequence partly withheld): NCOA4_HUMAN - Also known as ARA70, ELE1, RFG. Experimental evidence at protein level: Swiss-Prot protein existence level 1. Enhances the androgen receptor transcriptional activity in prostate cancer cells. Ligand-independent coactivator of the peroxisome proliferator-activated receptor (PPAR) gamma. From Homo sapiens (Human).
   4611..5186    +  misc_feature   IRES2: internal ribosome entry site (IRES) of the encephalomyocarditis virus (EMCV)
   5193..5792    +  CDS            PuroR: puromycin N-acetyltransferase; pac from Streptomyces alboniger; confers resistance to puromycin
   5900..6021    +  LTR            3' LTR (ΔU3) (fragment): self-inactivating 3' long terminal repeat (LTR) from Moloney murine leukemia virus
   6022..6491    +  LTR            LTR: long terminal repeat from Moloney murine leukemia virus
   6557..6609    -  CDS            lacI (fragment): lac repressor; lacI; The lac repressor binds to the lac operator to inhibit transcription in E. coli. This inhibition can be relieved by adding lactose or isopropyl-β-D-thiogalactopyranoside (IPTG).
   6792..7380    -  rep_origin     ori: high-copy-number ColE1/pMB1/pBR322/pUC origin of replication
   7544..8404    -  CDS            AmpR: β-lactamase; bla; confers resistance to ampicillin, carbenicillin, and related antibiotics
   8405..8509    -  promoter       AmpR promoter: bla
