[The description below was written by a language model from this plasmid's Addgene catalogue record and pLannotate feature annotations shown in this document.]
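Description:
pMRX-IP-mGFP-NCOA4 is a Moloney murine leukemia virus (MMLV)-based retroviral vector built on the pMRX-IP backbone for stable expression of a GFP-tagged human NCOA4 in mammalian cells. Although catalogued simply as a mammalian expression plasmid, the annotated 8.7 kb sequence shows a typical gammaretroviral transfer architecture. A CMV enhancer is fused to a partial MMLV LTR at the 5' end, forming a hybrid promoter that would drive transcription of the viral genome in packaging cells. This is followed by the Ψ packaging signal, a truncated gag region lacking its start codon (which generally extends the packaging signal), and a pol fragment carrying the splice acceptor. A downstream MMLV LTR closes the proviral unit. In bacteria the plasmid is maintained through a high-copy ColE1/pUC-type origin and selected with ampicillin via the bla gene and its own promoter. A short lacI fragment in the backbone appears to be a cloning remnant.

The payload is a bicistronic cassette. Monomeric EGFP, carrying the A206K mutation that suppresses dimerisation, is fused to the N terminus of the human NCOA4 coding sequence (about 1.8 kb). An EMCV IRES then allows translation of puromycin N-acetyltransferase from the same transcript. Because both proteins derive from one LTR-driven message, puromycin selection of transduced cells enriches for those expressing the fusion. NCOA4 is annotated as a nuclear receptor coactivator, but the associated study concerns its role in ferritin phase separation and ferritinophagy. The construct therefore suits generating stable cell lines for fluorescence imaging of NCOA4 localisation and behaviour in that pathway.
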