Addgene plasmid #192802: pMRX-IP-mGFP-NCOA4
Purpose: Stable expression of mGFP-NCOA4 in mammalian cells
Depositing lab: Noboru Mizushima. Depositing organization: The University of Tokyo. Publication: NCOA4 drives ferritin phase separation to facilitate macroferritinophagy and microferritinophagy. Ohshima T, Yamamoto H, Sakamaki Y, Saito C, Mizushima N. J Cell Biol. 2022 Oct 3;221(10). pii: 213442. doi: 10.1083/jcb.202203102. Epub 2022 Sep 6. PubMed 36066504.
Backbone
  Vector backbone: pMRX-IP
  Vector type: Mammalian Expression
  Selectable markers: Puromycin
Growth in bacteria
  Bacterial resistance: Ampicillin, 100 μg/mL
  Growth temperature: 37°C
  Growth strain: DH5alpha
  Copy number: Unknown
Gene/Insert
  Gene/Insert name: NCOA4
  Species: H. sapiens (human)
  Insert size (bp): 1842
  Entrez Gene: NCOA4 (a.k.a. ARA70, ELE1, PTC3, RFG)
  Tag / fusion protein: monomeric EGFP (A206K) (N terminal on insert)
Terms and licenses: Academic/Nonprofit Terms; Industry Terms: Not Available to Industry
How to cite: pMRX-IP-mGFP-NCOA4 was a gift from Noboru Mizushima (Addgene plasmid # 192802 ; http://n2t.net/addgene:192802 ; RRID:Addgene_192802)
